Addgene plasmid #179039: pBBK55 pHomL-RPL18Bp-PIL1-Link-Neon(gfp)-SSA1t-HomR (AmpR)
Purpose: Vector containing a yeast integration cassette for RPL18B-driven expression of PIL1-Link-Neon(gfp), a marker for the eisosomes
Depositing lab: Vincent Martin. Depositing organization: Concordia University. Publication: The MyLo CRISPR-Cas9 Toolkit: A Markerless Yeast Localization and Overexpression CRISPR-Cas9 Toolkit. Bean BDM, Whiteway M, Martin VJJ. G3 (Bethesda). 2022 Jun 16. pii: 6609175. doi: 10.1093/g3journal/jkac154. PubMed 35708612.
Backbone
  Vector backbone: pYTK089 (ColE1, AmpR)
  Vector type: Yeast Expression
Growth in bacteria
  Bacterial resistance: Ampicillin, 100 μg/mL
  Growth temperature: 37°C
  Growth strain: DH5alpha
  Copy number: High Copy
Gene/Insert
  Gene/Insert name: RPL18Bp-PIL1-Link-Neon(gfp)
  Species: S. cerevisiae (budding yeast)
  Cloning method: Restriction Enzyme; 5′ cloning site Unknown (unknown if destroyed); 3′ cloning site Unknown (unknown if destroyed)
Terms and licenses: Academic/Nonprofit Terms; Industry Terms: Not Available to Industry
Depositor comments: Part of the Markerless Yeast Localization and Overexpression (MyLO) CRISPR-Cas9 Toolkit. Vector cloned using BsaI Golden Gate cloning
How to cite: pBBK55 pHomL-RPL18Bp-PIL1-Link-Neon(gfp)-SSA1t-HomR (AmpR) was a gift from Vincent Martin (Addgene plasmid # 179039 ; http://n2t.net/addgene:179039 ; RRID:Addgene_179039)
