[The description below was written by a language model from this plasmid's Addgene catalogue record and pLannotate feature annotations shown in this document.]
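Description:
pBBK55 pHomL-RPL18Bp-PIL1-Link-Neon(gfp)-SSA1t-HomR is a yeast integration-cassette vector from the Markerless Yeast Localization and Overexpression (MyLO) CRISPR-Cas9 toolkit, assembled by BsaI Golden Gate cloning in the pYTK089 backbone. In E. coli it is maintained as a high-copy plasmid through a ColE1/pUC-type origin and selected with ampicillin via the β-lactamase gene and its native promoter. The sequenced record is 6,674 nt.

The payload is an expression unit in which the S. cerevisiae RPL18B promoter drives the PIL1 open reading frame joined through a short linker to mNeonGreen, a bright, rapidly maturing monomeric green/yellow fluorescent protein, with the SSA1 terminator named as the 3′ end of the unit. The promoter, linker and terminator are given in the construct name but are not individually annotated in the feature table, which calls only the PIL1 and mNeonGreen coding sequences. Pil1 is a core eisosome component, so the fusion serves as a fluorescent marker for these plasma-membrane-associated structures. The cassette is bracketed by left and right homology arms (HomL and HomR) intended to direct its insertion into the yeast genome by homologous recombination. The record does not state which locus they target. The annotation software detects only short fragments of ARS1 and of the HIS3 promoter and coding sequence on either side of the cassette. These probably lie within the flanking arm regions and do not amount to a functional yeast origin or auxotrophic marker, in keeping with the toolkit's markerless design, in which Cas9 cleavage of the genome promotes integration. Typical use is building strains with a constitutively expressed eisosome reference marker for localization and colocalization imaging.
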