Features (pLannotate 1.2.2; 10 found; start..end, strand, type, name):
      1..861     -  CDS            AmpR: β-lactamase; bla; confers resistance to ampicillin, carbenicillin, and related antibiotics
    862..966     -  promoter       AmpR promoter: bla
   1069..1657    +  rep_origin     ori: high-copy-number ColE1/pMB1/pBR322/pUC origin of replication
   2391..2510    +  rep_origin     ARS1 (fragment): S. cerevisiae autonomously replicating sequence ARS1/ARS416
   2515..2561    +  promoter       HIS3 promoter (fragment): S. cerevisiae HIS3
   2562..2624    +  CDS            HIS3 (fragment): imidazoleglycerol-phosphate dehydratase, required for histidine biosynthesis; S. cerevisiae HIS3; yeast auxotrophic marker
   3528..4544    +  CDS            PIL1: PIL1_YEAST - Experimental evidence at protein level: Swiss-Prot protein existence level 1. Negative regulator of cell wall integrity (CWI) in unstressed cells, probably by inhibiting protein kinase PKH1/PHK2 activity and regulating their downstream CWI pathways PKC1-MAP kinase pathway and protein kinase YPK1 pathway. Activity may be regulated by the transient increase of sphingolipid long chain bases (LCBs) during heat stress. From Saccharomyces cerevisiae (strain ATCC 204508 / S288c) (Baker's yeast).
   4572..5279    +  CDS            mNeonGreen: mNeonGreen is a basic (constitutively fluorescent) green/yellow fluorescent protein published in 2013, derived from Branchiostoma lanceolatum. It is reported to be a very rapidly-maturing monomer with moderate acid sensitivity.
   6325..6351    +  rep_origin     ARS1 (fragment): S. cerevisiae autonomously replicating sequence ARS1/ARS416
   6448..6569    +  CDS            HIS3 (fragment): imidazoleglycerol-phosphate dehydratase, required for histidine biosynthesis; S. cerevisiae HIS3; yeast auxotrophic marker
>Addgene plasmid #179039 | pBBK55 pHomL-RPL18Bp-PIL1-Link-Neon(gfp)-SSA1t-HomR (AmpR) | addgene full sequence | sequence record 360826 | Addgene NGS Result
TTACCAATGCTTAATCAGTGAGGCACCTATCTCAGCGATCTGTCTATTTCGTTCATCCATAGTTGCCTGA
CTCCCCGTCGTGTAGATAACTACGATACGGGAGGGCTTACCATCTGGCCCCAGTGCTGCAATGATACCGC
GGGACCCACGCTCACCGGCTCCAGATTTATCAGCAATAAACCAGCCAGCCGGAAGGGCCGAGCGCAGAAG
TGGTCCTGCAACTTTATCCGCCTCCATCCAGTCTATTAATTGTTGCCGGGAAGCTAGAGTAAGTAGTTCG
CCAGTTAATAGTTTGCGCAACGTTGTTGCCATTGCTACAGGCATCGTGGTGTCACGCTCGTCGTTTGGTA
TGGCTTCATTCAGCTCCGGTTCCCAACGATCAAGGCGAGTTACATGATCCCCCATGTTGTGCAAAAAAGC
GGTTAGCTCCTTCGGTCCTCCGATCGTTGTCAGAAGTAAGTTGGCCGCAGTGTTATCACTCATGGTTATG
GCAGCACTGCATAATTCTCTTACTGTCATGCCATCCGTAAGATGCTTTTCTGTGACTGGTGAGTACTCAA
CCAAGTCATTCTGAGAATAGTGTATGCGGCGACCGAGTTGCTCTTGCCCGGCGTCAATACGGGATAATAC
CGCGCCACATAGCAGAACTTTAAAAGTGCTCATCATTGGAAAACGTTCTTCGGGGCGAAAACTCTCAAGG
ATCTTACCGCTGTTGAGATCCAGTTCGATGTAACCCACTCGTGCACCCAACTGATCTTCAGCATCTTTTA
CTTTCACCAGCGTTTCTGGGTGAGCAAAAACAGGAAGGCAAAATGCCGCAAAAAAGGGAATAAGGGCGAC
ACGGAAATGTTGAATACTCATACTCTTCCTTTTTCAATATTATTGAAGCATTTATCAGGGTTATTGTCTC
ATGAGCGGATACATATTTGAATGTATTTAGAAAAATAAACAAATAGGGGTTCCGCGCACATTTCCCCGAA
AAGTGCCACCTGTCATGACCAAAATCCCTTAACGTGAGTTTTCGTTCCACTGAGCGTCAGACCCCGTAGA
AAAGATCAAAGGATCTTCTTGAGATCCTTTTTTTCTGCGCGTAATCTGCTGCTTGCAAACAAAAAAACCA
CCGCTACCAGCGGTGGTTTGTTTGCCGGATCAAGAGCTACCAACTCTTTTTCCGAAGGTAACTGGCTTCA
GCAGAGCGCAGATACCAAATACTGTTCTTCTAGTGTAGCCGTAGTTAGGCCACCACTTCAAGAACTCTGT
AGCACCGCCTACATACCTCGCTCTGCTAATCCTGTTACCAGTGGCTGCTGCCAGTGGCGATAAGTCGTGT
CTTACCGGGTTGGACTCAAGACGATAGTTACCGGATAAGGCGCAGCGGTCGGGCTGAACGGGGGGTTCGT
GCACACAGCCCAGCTTGGAGCGAACGACCTACACCGAACTGAGATACCTACAGCGTGAGCTATGAGAAAG
CGCCACGCTTCCCGAAGGGAGAAAGGCGGACAGGTATCCGGTAAGCGGCAGGGTCGGAACAGGAGAGCGC
ACGAGGGAGCTTCCAGGGGGAAACGCCTGGTATCTTTATAGTCCTGTCGGGTTTCGCCACCTCTGACTTG
AGCGTCGATTTTTGTGATGCTCGTCAGGGGGGCGGAGCCTATGGAAAAACGCCAGCAACGCGGCCTTTTT
ACGGTTCCTGGCCTTTTGCTGGCCTTTTGCTCACATGTTCTTTCCTGCGTTATCCCCTGATTCTGTGGAT
AACCGTGCGGCCGCCAATGTTATCTATTGGCAGATGTTCATACGGGGCTTTCAAATATTGATGAAATTAT
GTGATGTTTAGAAGAAGATTCGAACTGTTTTCAGTAGATTTGGTAACTGTGCAACCATAACTCATGCCCC
CTATTTATCGGCATTGAGATTGTAAAGGAAGTAAAACGCATTTTTGCAGATCTGTTCTCTTATGTATTTT
TAATCGTCCTTGTATGGAAGTATCAAAGGGGACGTTCTTCACCTCCTTGGAAAACGCAAACTTTCTTTTT
GCCTATCACAGTATCTTATCGAGCTAACTATTTTCGACACACATGAAAAAGCAGAAATATTAACGAAAAA
GAAAAGAAAGACCATGTCATGTACGGGCAATCAGAATATGCAAGATGAGCGGGAACGGGCGAAATGTGCA
CGCGCACAACTTACGAAACGCGGATGAGTCACTGACAGCCACCGCAGAGGTTCTGACTCCTACTGAGCTC
TATTGGAGGTGGCAGAACCGGTAATCCCACAGTGAGCAACTTGACAAACCAACAGATATAGGCTGTGTCT
TAAAATATACCATCCAATACCTTGATGAACTTTTCAAAGATGACTAAAATAAGTGAAATTTCAACATTAA
CTTCGAGCTGTAAACACAGTGGTTTCTTTGCATAAACACCATCAGCCTCAAGTCGTCAAGTAAAGATTTC
GTGTTCATGCAGATAGATAACAATCTATATGTTGATAATTAGCGTTGCCTCATCAATGCGTACACGAAGA
ATATACTAAAAAATGAGCAGGCAAGATAAACGAAGGCAAAGATGACAGAGCAGAAAGCCCTAGTAAAGCG
TATTACAAATGAAACCAAGATTCAGATTGCGATCCCTGAATTCGCATCTAGATGGTAGAGCCACAAACAG
CCGGTACAAGCAACGATCTCCAGGACCATCTGAATCATGCGCGGATGACACGAACTCACGACGGCGATCA
CAGACATTAACCCACAGTACAGACACTGCGACAACGTGGCAATTCGTCGCAATACCGTCTCACTGAACTG
GCCGATAATTGCAGACGAACGAAGAGGATGTCCAATATTTTTTTTAAGGAATAAGGATACTTCAAGACTA
GATTCCCCCCTGCATTCCCATCAGAACCGTAAACCTTGGCGCTTTCCTTGGGAAGTATTCAAGAAGTGCC
TTGTCCGGTTTCTGTGGCTCACAAACCAGCGCGCCCGATATGGCTTTCTTTTCACTTATGAATGTACCAG
TACGGGACAATTAGAACGCTCCTGTAACAATCTCTTTGCAAATGTGGGGTTACATTCTAACCATGTCACA
CTGCTGACGAAATTCAAAGTAAAAAAAAATGGGACCACGTCTTGAGAACGATAGATTTTCTTTATTTTAC
ATTGAACAGTCGTTGTCTCAGCGCGCTTTATGTTTTCATTCATACTTCATATTATAAAATAACAAAAGAA
GAATTTCATATTCACGCCCAAGAAATCAGGCTGCTTTCCAAATGCAATTGACACTTCATTAGCCATCACA
CAAAACTCTTTCTTGCTGGAGCTTCTTTTAAAAAAGACCTCAGTACACCAAACACGTTACCCGACCTCGT
TATTTTACGACAACTATGATAAAATTCTGAAGAAAAAATAAAAAAATTTTCATACTTCTTGCTTTTATTT
AAACCATTGAATGATTTCTTTTGAACAAAACTACCTGTTTCACCAAAGGAAATAGAAAGAAAAAATCAAT
TAGAAGAAAACAAAAAACAAAAGATCTATGCACAGAACTTACTCTTTAAGAAATTCCAGGGCACCTACCG
CCTCTCAATTACAGAACCCACCGCCACCACCATCTACAACCAAAGGTAGATTCTTTGGGAAGGGTGGTCT
AGCTTACAGCTTTAGGAGAAGTGCTGCTGGAGCTTTTGGCCCAGAATTATCCAGAAAGTTGTCTCAATTG
GTTAAGATTGAAAAGAATGTTTTGAGGTCCATGGAATTGACAGCCAACGAAAGACGTGACGCTGCTAAGC
AATTGTCTATTTGGGGGTTGGAAAACGATGACGATGTTTCCGACATCACTGATAAATTAGGTGTCTTGAT
CTATGAAGTTAGTGAATTAGACGACCAATTTATCGATCGTTATGACCAATACAGATTGACTCTAAAGTCC
ATCAGAGATATCGAAGGTTCTGTTCAACCATCTAGGGACAGTAAGGACAAGATCACCGACAAAATCGCCT
ACTTGAAATACAAAGATCCTCAATCACCTAAGATTGAGGTCTTGGAACAAGAATTGGTGCGTGCTGAGGC
TGAATCTTTGGTCGCTGAAGCTCAATTATCTAATATCACAAGGTCAAAGTTGAGAGCTGCTTTCAACTAC
CAATTTGACTCCATCATCGAACATTCAGAGAAAATTGCTTTAATCGCTGGTTACGGTAAGGCTCTCTTGG
AACTATTGGACGACTCTCCTGTCACTCCAGGTGAAACCAGGCCTGCTTACGATGGGTATGAAGCCTCTAA
ACAAATCATTATTGATGCTGAAAGCGCACTGAATGAATGGACACTAGACTCTGCCCAAGTCAAGCCTACT
TTAAGTTTCAAGCAGGATTACGAAGACTTCGAACCTGAAGAAGGCGAAGAAGAGGAAGAGGAAGACGGTC
AAGGCAGGTGGTCCGAAGACGAACAAGAAGATGGACAAATTGAAGAACCTGAACAAGAAGAAGAAGGTGC
TGTTGAAGAACATGAACAAGTCGGACACCAGCAAAGTGAGTCTCTTCCCCAACAAACAACAGCTGGATCC
GGTCCTTCTGGCCCAACTGGCATGGTTTCTAAGGGTGAAGAAGATAACATGGCTTCTTTGCCAGCCACCC
ACGAGTTGCACATCTTCGGTTCCATTAACGGTGTCGACTTCGATATGGTCGGTCAAGGTACCGGTAACCC
AAACGACGGTTACGAAGAATTGAACTTGAAGTCTACCAAGGGCGACTTGCAGTTCTCCCCTTGGATTTTG
GTTCCACACATCGGTTACGGTTTCCACCAATACTTGCCATACCCAGACGGTATGTCCCCATTCCAAGCCG
CCATGGTTGACGGTTCTGGTTACCAAGTCCACAGAACCATGCAATTCGAAGATGGTGCTTCCTTGACCGT
GAACTACAGATACACCTACGAAGGTTCTCACATCAAGGGCGAAGCCCAAGTTAAGGGTACCGGTTTCCCT
GCTGACGGTCCAGTCATGACTAACTCCTTGACCGCTGCTGACTGGTGTCGTTCCAAGAAAACCTACCCAA
ACGATAAGACCATCATTTCCACTTTCAAGTGGTCCTACACCACCGGTAACGGCAAGAGATACCGCTCTAC
CGCTCGTACCACCTACACCTTCGCCAAGCCAATGGCTGCCAACTACTTGAAGAACCAGCCTATGTACGTT
TTCCGTAAGACCGAGCTGAAGCATTCCAAGACTGAATTGAACTTCAAGGAATGGCAAAAGGCTTTCACCG
ACGTCATGGGTATGGACGAATTGTACAAGTAACTCGAGTGGCGCCAATTGGTGCGGCAATTGATAATAAC
GAAAATGTCTTTTAATGATCTGGGTATAATGAGGAATTTTCCGAACGTTTTTACTTTATATATATATATA
CATGTAACATATATTCTATACGCTATAGAGAAAGGAAATTTTTCAATTAAAAAAAAAATAGAGAAAGAGT
TTCACTTCTTGATTATCGCTAACACTAATGGTTGAAGTACTGCTACTTTAATTTTATGCTGCCAATGAGA
CGACGGGGTCATCACGGCTCATCATGCGCCAAACAAATGTGTGCAATACACGCTCGGATGACTGCATGAT
GACCGCACTGACTGGGGACAGCAGATCCACCTAAGCCTGTGAGAGAAGCAGACACCCGACAGATCAAGGC
AGTTAACTAGTGCACTGCAGTACAAATCGTCCCCAACAAAAGTGGGCTCTCAAAATTCATCACATTTAAA
TGCATATAGGAAGAGCAACAGTTGGTTTGCATCTGATGTTCCTTAAAGATTTCGACATAATGTGCGAAGT
AGATCCCTTCAGCACTGTACTTGTTTTTGCGACTAGATTGTAAATCATTCTTTATTTAATCTCTTTCTTT
AACTACTGCTTAAAGTATAATTTGGTCCGTAGTTTAATAACTATACTAAGCGAACGCTCTCTCGAAATTT
TTCTTAACGCGTCCTTGTACTGCGTCTAACGCTTTTGCCACTTGGATTTCTATTATAGGAAATAGTCTCA
CTTACTGGGCGACGAATTTTCGCGTTTTGATGAAGCACAGGAAGAATTTCTTTATGCTCAGAAGTTTGAC
AGCAAGCAAGTTCATCATTCGAACTAGCCTTATTGTTTTAGTTCAGTGACAGCGAACTGCCGTACTCGAT
GCTTTATTTCTCACGGTAGAGCGGAAGAACAGATAGATCCCTACATATTGCTACCACTTCTATTACACAA
TAGTTTCAATAGCTTGCAGCGTAGCTAAACTCTAAAATTTATCTAAATCACTCATATAAACCGAACCCTT
CCCCTTCCGCTTATAGTACAGCTGATGCTCCTTCACTATTTTAACATGTGGAATTCTTGAAAGAATGAAA
TCGCCATGCCAAGCCATCACACGGTCTTTTATGCAATTGATTGACCGCCTGCAACACATAGGCAGTAAAA
TTTTTACAAGCAGTAGCAGAACAGGCCACACAATCGCAAGTGATTAACGTCCACACAGGTATAGGGTTTC
TGGACCATATGATACATGCTCTGGCCAAGCATTCCGGCTGGTCGCTAATCGTTGAGTGCCGAGCGGCCGC
GATTATCAAAAAGGATCTTCACCTAGATCCTTTTAAATTAAAAATGAAGTTTTAAATCAATCTAAAGTAT
ATATGAGTAAACTTGGTCTGACAG
